Addgene plasmid #105554: pENN.AAV.CAG.tdTomato.WPRE.SV40
Purpose: AAV expression of tdTomato from CAG promoter
Depositing lab: James M. Wilson. Depositing organization: University of Pennsylvania.
Backbone
  Vector backbone: pAAV
  Vector type: Mammalian Expression, AAV
Growth in bacteria
  Bacterial resistance: Ampicillin, 100 μg/mL
  Growth temperature: 37°C
  Growth strain: NEB Stable
  Copy number: Unknown
Gene/Insert
  Gene/Insert name: tdtomato
  Promoter: CAG
  Cloning method: Unknown
Terms and licenses: Academic/Nonprofit Terms; Industry Terms: Not Available to Industry
Depositor comments: Penn Vector Core number p3365
How to cite: pENN.AAV.CAG.tdTomato.WPRE.SV40 was a gift from James M. Wilson (Addgene plasmid # 105554 ; http://n2t.net/addgene:105554 ; RRID:Addgene_105554)
