[The description below was written by a language model from this plasmid's Addgene catalogue record and pLannotate feature annotations shown in this document.]
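Description:
pENN.AAV.CAG.tdTomato.WPRE.SV40 is an AAV transfer (cis) plasmid of about 6.1 kb, built on a pAAV backbone, for constitutive mammalian expression of the red fluorescent protein tdTomato. It is maintained in E. coli through a high-copy ColE1/pUC-type origin and selected with ampicillin via the β-lactamase gene and its native promoter. An f1 phage origin is also present in the backbone. A recombination-deficient growth strain is listed, which is usual for plasmids carrying the repeat-rich, deletion-prone AAV inverted terminal repeats.

The expression cassette sits between two AAV2 ITRs, the cis elements needed for replication and packaging of the intervening DNA into AAV particles when rep, cap and helper functions are supplied in trans. One ITR is annotated only as a fragment spanning the sequence origin. Expression is driven by the CAG promoter, annotated here as its component parts: a CMV immediate-early enhancer fragment, the chicken β-actin promoter, and chimeric β-actin/rabbit β-globin intron sequence. The short "HBB" hit likely reflects the β-globin portion of this intron region rather than a separate coding sequence. Downstream lies mammalian codon-optimized tdTomato, a tandem-dimer DsRed derivative, followed by a WPRE to enhance transcript stability and expression, and an SV40 polyadenylation signal. The small large T antigen, lacI and lacZα fragments appear to be incidental remnants of the SV40 and cloning-vector sequences.

The construct is used to produce recombinant AAV, or for direct transfection, giving strong, ubiquitous, recombinase-independent red labelling of transduced cells. This suits it to use as a reporter or control vector for assessing transduction and tracing cells.
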