Features (pLannotate 1.2.2; 17 found; start..end, strand, type, name):
    191..439     +  enhancer       CMV enhancer (fragment): human cytomegalovirus immediate early enhancer
    441..718     +  promoter       chicken β-actin promoter: No description available
    719..854     +  intron         hybrid intron (fragment): hybrid between chicken β-actin (CBA) and minute virus of mice (MMV) introns (Gray et al., 2011)
    943..1073    +  intron         chimeric intron (fragment): chimera between introns from chicken β-actin and rabbit β-globin
   1071..1133    +  CDS            HBB (fragment): HBB_LEPEU - Experimental evidence at protein level: Swiss-Prot protein existence level 1. Involved in oxygen transport from the lung to the various peripheral tissues. From Lepus europaeus (European hare).
   1140..2569    +  CDS            tdTomato (fragment): tandem dimeric (pseudo-monomeric) derivative of DsRed (Shaner et al., 2004) mammalian codon-optimized
   2590..3178    +  misc_feature   WPRE: woodchuck hepatitis virus posttranscriptional regulatory element
   3221..3342    -  polyA_signal   SV40 poly(A) signal: SV40 polyadenylation signal
   3365..3433    -  CDS            large T antigen (fragment): large T antigen from SV40 (simian virus 40)
   3504..3637    +  repeat_region  AAV2 ITR: inverted terminal repeat of adeno-associated virus serotype 2 inverted
   3631..3687    -  CDS            lacI (fragment): lac repressor; lacI; The lac repressor binds to the lac operator to inhibit transcription in E. coli. This inhibition can be relieved by adding lactose or isopropyl-β-D-thiogalactopyranoside (IPTG).
   3870..4458    -  rep_origin     ori: high-copy-number ColE1/pMB1/pBR322/pUC origin of replication
   4629..5489    -  CDS            AmpR: β-lactamase; bla; confers resistance to ampicillin, carbenicillin, and related antibiotics
   5490..5594    -  promoter       AmpR promoter: bla
   5647..6075    -  rep_origin     f1 ori (sequence partly withheld): f1 bacteriophage origin of replication; arrow indicates direction of (+) strand synthesis
   6080..3       -  CDS            lacZα (fragment) (across the origin): LacZα fragment of β-galactosidase; lacZ fragment
   6144..130     -  repeat_region  AAV2 ITR (fragment) (across the origin): inverted terminal repeat of adeno-associated virus serotype 2 inverted
>Addgene plasmid #105554 | pENN.AAV.CAG.tdTomato.WPRE.SV40 | depositor full sequence | sequence record 201076 | pENN.AAV.CAG.tdTomato.WPRE.SV40 sequence 6146 bps
CTGCGCGCTCGCTCGCTCACTGAGGCCGCCCGGGCAAAGCCCGGGCGTCGGGCGACCTTTGGTCGCCCGG
CCTCAGTGAGCGAGCGAGCGCGCAGAGAGGGAGTGGCCAACTCCATCACTAGGGGTTCCTTGTAGTTAAT
GATTAACCCGCCATGCTACTTATCTACGTAGCCATGCTCTAGGAAGAGTACCATTGACGTCAATAATGAC
GTATGTTCCCATAGTAACGCCAATAGGGACTTTCCATTGACGTCAATGGGTGGAGTATTTACGGTAAACT
GCCCACTTGGCAGTACATCAAGTGTATCATATGCCAAGTACGCCCCCTATTGACGTCAATGACGGTAAAT
GGCCCGCCTGGCATTATGCCCAGTACATGACCTTATGGGACTTTCCTACTTGGCAGTACATCTACGTATT
AGTCATCGCTATTACCATGGTCGAGGTGAGCCCCACGTTCTGCTTCACTCTCCCCATCTCCCCCCCCTCC
CCACCCCCAATTTTGTATTTATTTATTTTTTAATTATTTTGTGCAGCGATGGGGGCGGGGGGGGGGGGGG
GGCGCGCGCCAGGCGGGGCGGGGCGGGGCGAGGGGCGGGGCGGGGCGAGGCGGAGAGGTGCGGCGGCAGC
CAATCAGAGCGGCGCGCTCCGAAAGTTTCCTTTTATGGCGAGGCGGCGGCGGCGGCGGCCCTATAAAAAG
CGAAGCGCGCGGCGGGCGGGAGTCGCTGCGCGCTGCCTTCGCCCCGTGCCCCGCTCCGCCGCCGCCTCGC
GCCGCCCGCCCCGGCTCTGACTGACCGCGTTACTCCCACAGGTGAGCGGGCGGGACGGCCCTTCTCCTCC
GGGCTGTAATTAGCGCTTGGTTTAATGACGGCTTGTTTCTTTTCTGTGGCTGCGTGAAAGCCTTGAGGGG
CTCCGGGAGGGCCCTTTGTGCGGGGGGAGCGGCTCGGGGCTGTCCGCGGGGGGACGGCTGCCTTCGGGGG
GGACGGGGCAGGGCGGGGTTCGGCTTCTGGCGTGTGACCGGCGGCTCTAGAGCCTCTGCTAACCATGTTC
ATGCCTTCTTCTTTTTCCTACAGCTCCTGGGCAACGTGCTGGTTATTGTGCTGTCTCATCATTTTGGCAA
AGAATTGGATCCCGCCACCATGGTGAGCAAGGGCGAGGAGGTCATCAAAGAGTTCATGCGCTTCAAGGTG
CGCATGGAGGGCTCCATGAACGGCCACGAGTTCGAGATCGAGGGCGAGGGCGAGGGCCGCCCCTACGAGG
GCACCCAGACCGCCAAGCTGAAGGTGACCAAGGGCGGCCCCCTGCCCTTCGCCTGGGACATCCTGTCCCC
CCAGTTCATGTACGGCTCCAAGGCGTACGTGAAGCACCCCGCCGACATCCCCGATTACAAGAAGCTGTCC
TTCCCCGAGGGCTTCAAGTGGGAGCGCGTGATGAACTTCGAGGACGGCGGTCTGGTGACCGTGACCCAGG
ACTCCTCCCTGCAGGACGGCACGCTGATCTACAAGGTGAAGATGCGCGGCACCAACTTCCCCCCCGACGG
CCCCGTAATGCAGAAGAAGACCATGGGCTGGGAGGCCTCCACCGAGCGCCTGTACCCCCGCGACGGCGTG
CTGAAGGGCGAGATCCACCAGGCCCTGAAGCTGAAGGACGGCGGCCACTACCTGGTGGAGTTCAAGACCA
TCTACATGGCCAAGAAGCCCGTGCAACTGCCCGGCTACTACTACGTGGACACCAAGCTGGACATCACCTC
CCACAACGAGGACTACACCATCGTGGAACAGTACGAGCGCTCCGAGGGCCGCCACCACCTGTTCCTGGGG
CATGGCACCGGCAGCACCGGCAGCGGCAGCTCCGGCACCGCCTCCTCCGAGGACAACAACATGGCCGTCA
TCAAAGAGTTCATGCGCTTCAAGGTGCGCATGGAGGGCTCCATGAACGGCCACGAGTTCGAGATCGAGGG
CGAGGGCGAGGGCCGCCCCTACGAGGGCACCCAGACCGCCAAGCTGAAGGTGACCAAGGGCGGCCCCCTG
CCCTTCGCCTGGGACATCCTGTCCCCCCAGTTCATGTACGGCTCCAAGGCGTACGTGAAGCACCCCGCCG
ACATCCCCGATTACAAGAAGCTGTCCTTCCCCGAGGGCTTCAAGTGGGAGCGCGTGATGAACTTCGAGGA
CGGCGGTCTGGTGACCGTGACCCAGGACTCCTCCCTGCAGGACGGCACGCTGATCTACAAGGTGAAGATG
CGCGGCACCAACTTCCCCCCCGACGGCCCCGTAATGCAGAAGAAGACCATGGGCTGGGAGGCCTCCACCG
AGCGCCTGTACCCCCGCGACGGCGTGCTGAAGGGCGAGATCCACCAGGCCCTGAAGCTGAAGGACGGCGG
CCGCTACCTGGTGGAGTTCAAGACCATCTACATGGCCAAGAAGCCCGTGCAACTGCCCGGCTACTACTAC
GTGGACACCAAGCTGGACATCACCTCCCACAACGAGGACTACACCATCGTGGAACAGTACGAGCGCTCCG
AGGGCCGCCACCACCTGTTCCTGTACGGCATGGACGAGCTGTACAAGTAAGAATTCGAAGCTTATCGATA
ATCAACCTCTGGATTACAAAATTTGTGAAAGATTGACTGGTATTCTTAACTATGTTGCTCCTTTTACGCT
ATGTGGATACGCTGCTTTAATGCCTTTGTATCATGCTATTGCTTCCCGTATGGCTTTCATTTTCTCCTCC
TTGTATAAATCCTGGTTGCTGTCTCTTTATGAGGAGTTGTGGCCCGTTGTCAGGCAACGTGGCGTGGTGT
GCACTGTGTTTGCTGACGCAACCCCCACTGGTTGGGGCATTGCCACCACCTGTCAGCTCCTTTCCGGGAC
TTTCGCTTTCCCCCTCCCTATTGCCACGGCGGAACTCATCGCCGCCTGCCTTGCCCGCTGCTGGACAGGG
GCTCGGCTGTTGGGCACTGACAATTCCGTGGTGTTGTCGGGGAAATCATCGTCCTTTCCTTGGCTGCTCG
CCTGTGTTGCCACCTGGATTCTGCGCGGGACGTCCTTCTGCTACGTCCCTTCGGCCCTCAATCCAGCGGA
CCTTCCTTCCCGCGGCCTGCTGCCGGCTCTGCGGCCTCTTCCGCGTCTTCGCCTTCGCCCTCAGACGAGT
CGGATCTCCCTTTGGGCCGCCTCCCCGCATCGATACCGTCGACCCGGGCGGCCGCTTCGAGCAGACATGA
TAAGATACATTGATGAGTTTGGACAAACCACAACTAGAATGCAGTGAAAAAAATGCTTTATTTGTGAAAT
TTGTGATGCTATTGCTTTATTTGTAACCATTATAAGCTGCAATAAACAAGTTAACAACAACAATTGCATT
CATTTTATGTTTCAGGTTCAGGGGGAGATGTGGGAGGTTTTTTAAAGCAAGTAAAACCTCTACAAATGTG
GTAAAATCGATAAGGATCTTCCTAGAGCATGGCTACGTAGATAAGTAGCATGGCGGGTTAATCATTAACT
ACAAGGAACCCCTAGTGATGGAGTTGGCCACTCCCTCTCTGCGCGCTCGCTCGCTCACTGAGGCCGGGCG
ACCAAAGGTCGCCCGACGCCCGGGCTTTGCCCGGGCGGCCTCAGTGAGCGAGCGAGCGCGCAGCTGCATT
AATGAATCGGCCAACGCGCGGGGAGAGGCGGTTTGCGTATTGGGCGCTCTTCCGCTTCCTCGCTCACTGA
CTCGCTGCGCTCGGTCGTTCGGCTGCGGCGAGCGGTATCAGCTCACTCAAAGGCGGTAATACGGTTATCC
ACAGAATCAGGGGATAACGCAGGAAAGAACATGTGAGCAAAAGGCCAGCAAAAGGCCAGGAACCGTAAAA
AGGCCGCGTTGCTGGCGTTTTTCCATAGGCTCCGCCCCCCTGACGAGCATCACAAAAATCGACGCTCAAG
TCAGAGGTGGCGAAACCCGACAGGACTATAAAGATACCAGGCGTTTCCCCCTGGAAGCTCCCTCGTGCGC
TCTCCTGTTCCGACCCTGCCGCTTACCGGATACCTGTCCGCCTTTCTCCCTTCGGGAAGCGTGGCGCTTT
CTCATAGCTCACGCTGTAGGTATCTCAGTTCGGTGTAGGTCGTTCGCTCCAAGCTGGGCTGTGTGCACGA
ACCCCCCGTTCAGCCCGACCGCTGCGCCTTATCCGGTAACTATCGTCTTGAGTCCAACCCGGTAAGACAC
GACTTATCGCCACTGGCAGCAGCCACTGGTAACAGGATTAGCAGAGCGAGGTATGTAGGCGGTGCTACAG
AGTTCTTGAAGTGGTGGCCTAACTACGGCTACACTAGAAGAACAGTATTTGGTATCTGCGCTCTGCTGAA
GCCAGTTACCTTCGGAAAAAGAGTTGGTAGCTCTTGATCCGGCAAACAAACCACCGCTGGTAGCGGTGGT
TTTTTTGTTTGCAAGCAGCAGATTACGCGCAGAAAAAAAGGATCTCAAGAAGATCCTTTGATCTTTTCTA
CGGGGTCTGACGCTCAGTGGAACGAAAACTCACGTTAAGGGATTTTGGTCATGAGATTATCAAAAAGGAT
CTTCACCTAGATCCTTTTAAATTAAAAATGAAGTTTTAAATCAATCTAAAGTATATATGAGTAAACTTGG
TCTGACAGTTACCAATGCTTAATCAGTGAGGCACCTATCTCAGCGATCTGTCTATTTCGTTCATCCATAG
TTGCCTGACTCCCCGTCGTGTAGATAACTACGATACGGGAGGGCTTACCATCTGGCCCCAGTGCTGCAAT
GATACCGCGAGACCCACGCTCACCGGCTCCAGATTTATCAGCAATAAACCAGCCAGCCGGAAGGGCCGAG
CGCAGAAGTGGTCCTGCAACTTTATCCGCCTCCATCCAGTCTATTAATTGTTGCCGGGAAGCTAGAGTAA
GTAGTTCGCCAGTTAATAGTTTGCGCAACGTTGTTGCCATTGCTACAGGCATCGTGGTGTCACGCTCGTC
GTTTGGTATGGCTTCATTCAGCTCCGGTTCCCAACGATCAAGGCGAGTTACATGATCCCCCATGTTGTGC
AAAAAAGCGGTTAGCTCCTTCGGTCCTCCGATCGTTGTCAGAAGTAAGTTGGCCGCAGTGTTATCACTCA
TGGTTATGGCAGCACTGCATAATTCTCTTACTGTCATGCCATCCGTAAGATGCTTTTCTGTGACTGGTGA
GTACTCAACCAAGTCATTCTGAGAATAGTGTATGCGGCGACCGAGTTGCTCTTGCCCGGCGTCAATACGG
GATAATACCGCGCCACATAGCAGAACTTTAAAAGTGCTCATCATTGGAAAACGTTCTTCGGGGCGAAAAC
TCTCAAGGATCTTACCGCTGTTGAGATCCAGTTCGATGTAACCCACTCGTGCACCCAACTGATCTTCAGC
ATCTTTTACTTTCACCAGCGTTTCTGGGTGAGCAAAAACAGGAAGGCAAAATGCCGCAAAAAAGGGAATA
AGGGCGACACGGAAATGTTGAATACTCATACTCTTCCTTTTTCAATATTATTGAAGCATTTATCAGGGTT
ATTGTCTCATGAGCGGATACATATTTGAATGTATTTAGAAAAATAAACAAATAGGGGTTCCGCGCACATT
TCCCCGAAAAGTGCCACCTAAATTGTAAGCGTTAATATTTTGTTAAAATTCGCGTTAAATTTTTGTTAAA
TCAGCTCATTTTTTAACCAATAGGCCGAAATCGGCAAAATCCCTTATAAATCAAAAGAATAGACCGAGAT
AGGGT
[37 nt withheld, positions 5746-5782]
AAAGAACGTGGACTCCAACGTCAAAGG
[49 nt withheld, positions 5810-5858]
T
[91 nt withheld, positions 5860-5950]
G
[124 nt withheld, positions 5952-6075]
CCCATTCGCCATTCAGGCTGCGCAACTGTTGGGAAGGGCGATCGGTGCGGGCCTCTTCGCTATTACGCCA
G
