Features (pLannotate 1.2.2; 17 found; start..end, strand, type, name):
    191..439     +  enhancer       CMV enhancer (fragment): human cytomegalovirus immediate early enhancer
    441..718     +  promoter       chicken β-actin promoter: No description available
    719..854     +  intron         hybrid intron (fragment): hybrid between chicken β-actin (CBA) and minute virus of mice (MMV) introns (Gray et al., 2011)
    943..1073    +  intron         chimeric intron (fragment): chimera between introns from chicken β-actin and rabbit β-globin
   1071..1133    +  CDS            HBB (fragment): HBB_LEPEU - Experimental evidence at protein level: Swiss-Prot protein existence level 1. Involved in oxygen transport from the lung to the various peripheral tissues. From Lepus europaeus (European hare).
   1140..2569    +  CDS            tdTomato (fragment): tandem dimeric (pseudo-monomeric) derivative of DsRed (Shaner et al., 2004) mammalian codon-optimized
   2590..3178    +  misc_feature   WPRE: woodchuck hepatitis virus posttranscriptional regulatory element
   3221..3342    -  polyA_signal   SV40 poly(A) signal: SV40 polyadenylation signal
   3365..3433    -  CDS            large T antigen (fragment): large T antigen from SV40 (simian virus 40)
   3504..3637    +  repeat_region  AAV2 ITR: inverted terminal repeat of adeno-associated virus serotype 2 inverted
   3631..3687    -  CDS            lacI (fragment): lac repressor; lacI; The lac repressor binds to the lac operator to inhibit transcription in E. coli. This inhibition can be relieved by adding lactose or isopropyl-β-D-thiogalactopyranoside (IPTG).
   3870..4458    -  rep_origin     ori: high-copy-number ColE1/pMB1/pBR322/pUC origin of replication
   4629..5489    -  CDS            AmpR: β-lactamase; bla; confers resistance to ampicillin, carbenicillin, and related antibiotics
   5490..5594    -  promoter       AmpR promoter: bla
   5647..6075    -  rep_origin     f1 ori (sequence partly withheld): f1 bacteriophage origin of replication; arrow indicates direction of (+) strand synthesis
   6080..3       -  CDS            lacZα (fragment) (across the origin): LacZα fragment of β-galactosidase; lacZ fragment
   6144..130     -  repeat_region  AAV2 ITR (fragment) (across the origin): inverted terminal repeat of adeno-associated virus serotype 2 inverted
>Addgene plasmid #105554 | pENN.AAV.CAG.tdTomato.WPRE.SV40 | addgene full sequence | sequence record 202390 | Addgene NGS Result
CTGCGCGCTCGCTCGCTCACTGAGGCCGCCCGGGCAAAGCCCGGGCGTCGGGCGACCTTTGGTCGCCCGG
CCTCAGTGAGCGAGCGAGCGCGCAGAGAGGGAGTGGCCAACTCCATCACTAGGGGTTCCTTGTAGTTAAT
GATTAACCCGCCATGCTACTTATCTACGTAGCCATGCTCTAGGAAGAGTACCATTGACGTCAATAATGAC
GTATGTTCCCATAGTAACGCCAATAGGGACTTTCCATTGACGTCAATGGGTGGAGTATTTACGGTAAACT
GCCCACTTGGCAGTACATCAAGTGTATCATATGCCAAGTACGCCCCCTATTGACGTCAATGACGGTAAAT
GGCCCGCCTGGCATTATGCCCAGTACATGACCTTATGGGACTTTCCTACTTGGCAGTACATCTACGTATT
AGTCATCGCTATTACCATGGTCGAGGTGAGCCCCACGTTCTGCTTCACTCTCCCCATCTCCCCCCCCTCC
CCACCCCCAATTTTGTATTTATTTATTTTTTAATTATTTTGTGCAGCGATGGGGGCGGGGGGGGGGGGGG
GGCGCGCGCCRGGCGGGGCGGGGCGGGGCGAGGGGCGGGGCGGGGCGAGGCGGAGAGGTGCGGCGGCAGC
CAATCAGAGCGGCGCGCTCCGAAAGTTTCCTTTTATGGCGAGGCGGCGGCGGCGGCGGCCCTATAAAAAG
CGAAGCGCGCGGCGGGCGGGAGTCGCTGCGCGCTGCCTTCGCCCCGTGCCCCGCTCCGCCGCCGCCTCGC
GCCGCCCGCCCCGGCTCTGACTGACCGCGTTACTCCCACAGGTGAGCGGGCGGGACGGCCCTTCTCCTCC
GGGCTGTAATTAGCGCTTGGTTTAATGACGGCTTGTTTCTTTTCTGTGGCTGCGTGAAAGCCTTGAGGGG
CTCCGGGAGGGCCCTTTGTGCGGGGGGAGCGGCTCGGGGCTGTCCGCGGGGGGACGGCTGCCTTCGGGGG
GGACGGGGCAGGGCGGGGTTCGGCTTCTGGCGTGTGACCGGCGGCTCTAGAGCCTCTGCTAACCATGTTC
ATGCCTTCTTCTTTTTCCTACAGCTCCTGGGCAACGTGCTGGTTATTGTGCTGTCTCATCATTTTGGCAA
AGAATTGGATCCCGCCACCATGGTGAGCAAGGGCGAGGAGGTCATCAAAGAGTTCATGCGCTTCAAGGTG
CGCATGGAGGGCTCCATGAACGGCCACGAGTTCGAGATCGAGGGCGAGGGCGAGGGCCGCCCCTACGAGG
GCACCCAGACCGCCAAGCTGAAGGTGACCAAGGGCGGCCCCCTGCCCTTCGCCTGGGACATCCTGTCCCC
CCAGTTCATGTACGGCTCCAAGGCGTACGTGAAGCACCCCGCCGACATCCCCGATTACAAGAAGCTGTCC
TTCCCCGAGGGCTTCAAGTGGGAGCGCGTGATGAACTTCGAGGACGGCGGTCTGGTGACCGTGACCCAGG
ACTCCTCCCTGCAGGACGGCACGCTGATCTACAAGGTGAAGATGCGCGGCACCAACTTCCCCCCCGACGG
CCCCGTAATGCAGAAGAAGACCATGGGCTGGGAGGCCTCCACCGAGCGCCTGTACCCCCGCGACGGCGTG
CTGAAGGGCGAGATCCACCAGGCCCTGAAGCTGAAGGACGGCGGCCACTACCTGGTGGAGTTCAAGACCA
TCTACATGGCCAAGAAGCCCGTGCAACTGCCCGGCTACTACTACGTGGACACCAAGCTGGACATCACCTC
CCACAACGAGGACTACACCATCGTGGAACAGTACGAGCGCTCCGAGGGCCGCCACCACCTGTTCCTGGGG
CATGGCACCGGCAGCACCGGCAGCGGCAGCTCCGGCACCGCCTCCTCCGAGGACAACAACATGGCCGTCA
TCAAAGAGTTCATGCGCTTCAAGGTGCGCATGGAGGGCTCCATGAACGGCCACGAGTTCGAGATCGAGGG
CGAGGGCGAGGGCCGCCCCTACGAGGGCACCCAGACCGCCAAGCTGAAGGTGACCAAGGGCGGCCCCCTG
CCCTTCGCCTGGGACATCCTGTCCCCCCAGTTCATGTACGGCTCCAAGGCGTACGTGAAGCACCCCGCCG
ACATCCCCGATTACAAGAAGCTGTCCTTCCCCGAGGGCTTCAAGTGGGAGCGCGTGATGAACTTCGAGGA
CGGCGGTCTGGTGACCGTGACCCAGGACTCCTCCCTGCAGGACGGCACGCTGATCTACAAGGTGAAGATG
CGCGGCACCAACTTCCCCCCCGACGGCCCCGTAATGCAGAAGAAGACCATGGGCTGGGAGGCCTCCACCG
AGCGCCTGTACCCCCGCGACGGCGTGCTGAAGGGCGAGATCCACCAGGCCCTGAAGCTGAAGGACGGCGG
CCGCTACCTGGTGGAGTTCAAGACCATCTACATGGCCAAGAAGCCCGTGCAACTGCCCGGCTACTACTAC
GTGGACACCAAGCTGGACATCACCTCCCACAACGAGGACTACACCATCGTGGAACAGTACGAGCGCTCCG
AGGGCCGCCACCACCTGTTCCTGTACGGCATGGACGAGCTGTACAAGTAAGAATTCGAAGCTTATCGATA
ATCAACCTCTGGATTACAAAATTTGTGAAAGATTGACTGGTATTCTTAACTATGTTGCTCCTTTTACGCT
ATGTGGATACGCTGCTTTAATGCCTTTGTATCATGCTATTGCTTCCCGTATGGCTTTCATTTTCTCCTCC
TTGTATAAATCCTGGTTGCTGTCTCTTTATGAGGAGTTGTGGCCCGTTGTCAGGCAACGTGGCGTGGTGT
GCACTGTGTTTGCTGACGCAACCCCCACTGGTTGGGGCATTGCCACCACCTGTCAGCTCCTTTCCGGGAC
TTTCGCTTTCCCCCTCCCTATTGCCACGGCGGAACTCATCGCCGCCTGCCTTGCCCGCTGCTGGACAGGG
GCTCGGCTGTTGGGCACTGACAATTCCGTGGTGTTGTCGGGGAAATCATCGTCCTTTCCTTGGCTGCTCG
CCTGTGTTGCCACCTGGATTCTGCGCGGGACGTCCTTCTGCTACGTCCCTTCGGCCCTCAATCCAGCGGA
CCTTCCTTCCCGCGGCCTGCTGCCGGCTCTGCGGCCTCTTCCGCGTCTTCGCCTTCGCCCTCAGACGAGT
CGGATCTCCCTTTGGGCCGCCTCCCCGCATCGATACCGTCGACCCGGGCGGCCGCTTCGAGCAGACATGA
TAAGATACATTGATGAGTTTGGACAAACCACAACTAGAATGCAGTGAAAAAAATGCTTTATTTGTGAAAT
TTGTGATGCTATTGCTTTATTTGTAACCATTATAAGCTGCAATAAACAAGTTAACAACAACAATTGCATT
CATTTTATGTTTCAGGTTCAGGGGGAGATGTGGGAGGTTTTTTAAAGCAAGTAAAACCTCTACAAATGTG
GTAAAATCGATAAGGATCTTCCTAGAGCATGGCTACGTAGATAAGTAGCATGGCGGGTTAATCATTAACT
ACAAGGAACCCCTAGTGATGGAGTTGGCCACTCCCTCTCTGCGCGCTCGCTCGCTCACTGAGGCCGGGCG
ACCAAAGGTCGCCCGACGCCCGGGCTTTGCCCGGGCGGCCTCAGTGAGCGAGCGAGCGCGCAGCTGCATT
AATGAATCGGCCAACGCGCGGGGAGAGGCGGTTTGCGTATTGGGCGCTCTTCCGCTTCCTCGCTCACTGA
CTCGCTGCGCTCGGTCGTTCGGCTGCGGCGAGCGGTATCAGCTCACTCAAAGGCGGTAATACGGTTATCC
ACAGAATCAGGGGATAACGCAGGAAAGAACATGTGAGCAAAAGGCCAGCAAAAGGCCAGGAACCGTAAAA
AGGCCGCGTTGCTGGCGTTTTTCCATAGGCTCCGCCCCCCTGACGAGCATCACAAAAATCGACGCTCAAG
TCAGAGGTGGCGAAACCCGACAGGACTATAAAGATACCAGGCGTTTCCCCCTGGAAGCTCCCTCGTGCGC
TCTCCTGTTCCGACCCTGCCGCTTACCGGATACCTGTCCGCCTTTCTCCCTTCGGGAAGCGTGGCGCTTT
CTCATAGCTCACGCTGTAGGTATCTCAGTTCGGTGTAGGTCGTTCGCTCCAAGCTGGGCTGTGTGCACGA
ACCCCCCGTTCAGCCCGACCGCTGCGCCTTATCCGGTAACTATCGTCTTGAGTCCAACCCGGTAAGACAC
GACTTATCGCCACTGGCAGCAGCCACTGGTAACAGGATTAGCAGAGCGAGGTATGTAGGCGGTGCTACAG
AGTTCTTGAAGTGGTGGCCTAACTACGGCTACACTAGAAGAACAGTATTTGGTATCTGCGCTCTGCTGAA
GCCAGTTACCTTCGGAAAAAGAGTTGGTAGCTCTTGATCCGGCAAACAAACCACCGCTGGTAGCGGTGGT
TTTTTTGTTTGCAAGCAGCAGATTACGCGCAGAAAAAAAGGATCTCAAGAAGATCCTTTGATCTTTTCTA
CGGGGTCTGACGCTCAGTGGAACGAAAACTCACGTTAAGGGATTTTGGTCATGAGATTATCAAAAAGGAT
CTTCACCTAGATCCTTTTAAATTAAAAATGAAGTTTTAAATCAATCTAAAGTATATATGAGTAAACTTGG
TCTGACAGTTACCAATGCTTAATCAGTGAGGCACCTATCTCAGCGATCTGTCTATTTCGTTCATCCATAG
TTGCCTGACTCCCCGTCGTGTAGATAACTACGATACGGGAGGGCTTACCATCTGGCCCCAGTGCTGCAAT
GATACCGCGAGACCCACGCTCACCGGCTCCAGATTTATCAGCAATAAACCAGCCAGCCGGAAGGGCCGAG
CGCAGAAGTGGTCCTGCAACTTTATCCGCCTCCATCCAGTCTATTAATTGTTGCCGGGAAGCTAGAGTAA
GTAGTTCGCCAGTTAATAGTTTGCGCAACGTTGTTGCCATTGCTACAGGCATCGTGGTGTCACGCTCGTC
GTTTGGTATGGCTTCATTCAGCTCCGGTTCCCAACGATCAAGGCGAGTTACATGATCCCCCATGTTGTGC
AAAAAAGCGGTTAGCTCCTTCGGTCCTCCGATCGTTGTCAGAAGTAAGTTGGCCGCAGTGTTATCACTCA
TGGTTATGGCAGCACTGCATAATTCTCTTACTGTCATGCCATCCGTAAGATGCTTTTCTGTGACTGGTGA
GTACTCAACCAAGTCATTCTGAGAATAGTGTATGCGGCGACCGAGTTGCTCTTGCCCGGCGTCAATACGG
GATAATACCGCGCCACATAGCAGAACTTTAAAAGTGCTCATCATTGGAAAACGTTCTTCGGGGCGAAAAC
TCTCAAGGATCTTACCGCTGTTGAGATCCAGTTCGATGTAACCCACTCGTGCACCCAACTGATCTTCAGC
ATCTTTTACTTTCACCAGCGTTTCTGGGTGAGCAAAAACAGGAAGGCAAAATGCCGCAAAAAAGGGAATA
AGGGCGACACGGAAATGTTGAATACTCATACTCTTCCTTTTTCAATATTATTGAAGCATTTATCAGGGTT
ATTGTCTCATGAGCGGATACATATTTGAATGTATTTAGAAAAATAAACAAATAGGGGTTCCGCGCACATT
TCCCCGAAAAGTGCCACCTAAATTGTAAGCGTTAATATTTTGTTAAAATTCGCGTTAAATTTTTGTTAAA
TCAGCTCATTTTTTAACCAATAGGCCGAAATCGGCAAAATCCCTTATAAATCAAAAGAATAGACCGAGAT
AGGGT
[37 nt withheld, positions 5746-5782]
AAAGAACGTGGACTCCAACGTCAAAGG
[49 nt withheld, positions 5810-5858]
T
[91 nt withheld, positions 5860-5950]
G
[124 nt withheld, positions 5952-6075]
CCCATTCGCCATTCAGGCTGCGCAACTGTTGGGAAGGGCGATCGGTGCGGGCCTCTTCGCTATTACGCCA
G
